Addgene plasmid #239022: pTOMM20-Rhobin2-IRES-NLS-mTagBFP-2xNLS
Purpose: Co-overexpression of TOMM20-Rhobin2 fusion protein and NLS-mTagBFP-2xNLS as a nuclear labeling marker
Depositing lab: William DeGrado & Bo Huang. Depositing organization: University of California, San Francisco (UCSF). Publication: De novo pan-rhodamine binders for fluorescence microscopy from mammalian cells to extremophiles. Chen Y, Yserentant K, Hong K, Chen K, Kuang Y, Picardo RS, Bhowmick A, Charles-Orszag A, Lord SJ, Lu L, Hou K, Mann SI, Bhattacharya S, Horst M, Grimm JB, Lavis LD, Mullins RD, DeGrado WF, Huang B. Cell. 2026 Sep 1:S0092-8674(26)00934-7. doi: 10.1016/j.cell.2026.08.007. PubMed 42679818.
Backbone
  Vector backbone: pTWIST CMV OriP
  Vector type: Mammalian Expression
Growth in bacteria
  Bacterial resistance: Ampicillin, 100 μg/mL
  Growth temperature: 37°C
  Growth strain: DH5alpha
  Copy number: High Copy
Gene/Insert
  Gene/Insert name: TOMM20-Rhobin2
  Species: H. sapiens (human), Synthetic
  Entrez Gene: TOMM20 (a.k.a. MAS20, MOM19, TOM20)
  Promoter: CMV promoter
  Tag / fusion protein: TagBFP (C terminal on insert)
  Cloning method: Gibson Cloning
  Sequencing primers: 5′ Unknown
Terms and licenses: Academic/Nonprofit Terms; Industry Terms: Not Available to Industry
Depositor comments: Encoding TOMM20(Mitochondrial import receptor subunit TOM20 homolog)-Rhobin2 fusion protein for labeling mitochondrial membrane, and also encoding NLS-mTagBFP-2xNLS as a nuclear labeling marker . Please visit https://doi.org/10.1101/2025.06.24.661379 for bioRxiv preprint.
How to cite: pTOMM20-Rhobin2-IRES-NLS-mTagBFP-2xNLS was a gift from William DeGrado & Bo Huang (Addgene plasmid # 239022 ; http://n2t.net/addgene:239022 ; RRID:Addgene_239022)
