[The description below was written by a language model from this plasmid's Addgene catalogue record and pLannotate feature annotations shown in this document.]
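Description:
pTOMM20-Rhobin2-IRES-NLS-mTagBFP-2xNLS is a 7.3 kb mammalian expression plasmid built on the pTWIST CMV OriP backbone. It is propagated in E. coli through a high-copy ColE1/pUC-type origin and selected with ampicillin via the AmpR β-lactamase gene. The backbone also carries a truncated Epstein-Barr virus oriP element (mini-oriP), which can support episomal maintenance in cells that supply EBNA1. The plasmid itself has no annotated EBNA1 gene and no mammalian selection marker. The expression unit is flanked by short β-globin insulator elements and by bacterial and T7 terminators that isolate it from the rest of the plasmid.

The payload is a single bicistronic transcript driven by the CMV enhancer/promoter and ended by an SV40 polyadenylation signal. The first cistron encodes human TOMM20, a receptor subunit of the mitochondrial outer membrane translocase, fused to Rhobin2, a synthetic, de novo designed rhodamine-binding protein. Rhobin2 is not annotated in the feature table but presumably occupies the unannotated stretch between TOMM20 and the IRES. This fusion anchors the dye binder on the mitochondrial surface so that rhodamine dyes can be used to label mitochondria for fluorescence microscopy. An EMCV IRES then directs independent translation of the second cistron, the blue fluorescent protein mTagBFP flanked by nuclear localization signals (one N-terminal and two C-terminal by name; only a nucleoplasmin NLS downstream of the fluorophore is annotated). Although the catalogue lists TagBFP as a C-terminal tag, it is a separate protein. It serves as a nuclear marker that identifies transfected cells and provides a reference compartment in a channel distinct from the rhodamine signal.
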