Features (pLannotate 1.2.2; 20 found; start..end, strand, type, name):
    172..236     -  CDS            bla(M) (fragment): β-lactamase lacking the signal sequence; bla(M); allows cytosolic expression of β-lactamase
    746..1606    +  CDS            AmpR: β-lactamase; bla; confers resistance to ampicillin, carbenicillin, and related antibiotics
   1619..1755    +  terminator     rrnG terminator: transcription terminator from the E. coli ribosomal RNA rrnG operon (Albrechtsen et al., 1991)
   1907..1978    +  misc_feature   5' β-globin insulator: insulator upstream of the human β-globin locus (Farrell et al., 2002)
   1983..2029    -  terminator     T7 terminator: transcription terminator for bacteriophage T7 RNA polymerase
   2047..2095    -  polyA_signal   poly(A) signal: synthetic polyadenylation signal
   2176..2479    +  enhancer       CMV enhancer: human cytomegalovirus immediate early enhancer
   2552..2569    -  promoter       CMV promoter (fragment): human cytomegalovirus (CMV) immediate early promoter
   2632..2683    +  promoter       CMVd2 promoter: truncated human cytomegalovirus (CMV) immediate early promoter that yields moderately reduced expression relative to the full-length promoter
   2766..3200    +  CDS            TOMM20: TOM20_HUMAN - Also known as KIAA0016. Experimental evidence at protein level: Swiss-Prot protein existence level 1. Central component of the receptor complex responsible for the recognition and translocation of cytosolically synthesized mitochondrial preproteins. Together with TOM22 functions as the transit peptide receptor at the surface of the mitochondrion outer membrane and facilitates the movement of preproteins into the TOM40 translocation pore (By similarity). Required for the translocation across the mitochondrial outer membrane of cytochrome P450 monooxygenases. From Homo sapiens (Hum
   3676..4256    +  misc_feature   IRES2: internal ribosome entry site (IRES) of the encephalomyocarditis virus (EMCV)
   4314..5012    +  CDS            TagBFP: TagBFP is a basic (constitutively fluorescent) blue fluorescent protein published in 2008, derived from Entacmaea quadricolor. It is reported to be a very rapidly-maturing monomer with very low acid sensitivity.
   5022..5069    +  CDS            nucleoplasmin NLS: bipartite nuclear localization signal from nucleoplasmin
   5152..5273    -  polyA_signal   SV40 poly(A) signal: SV40 polyadenylation signal
   5296..5365    -  CDS            large T antigen (fragment): large T antigen from SV40 (simian virus 40)
   5388..5434    +  terminator     T7 terminator: transcription terminator for bacteriophage T7 RNA polymerase
   5464..5600    +  terminator     rrnG terminator: transcription terminator from the E. coli ribosomal RNA rrnG operon (Albrechtsen et al., 1991)
   5645..5716    +  misc_feature   3' β-globin insulator: insulator downstream of the human β-globin locus (Farrell et al., 2002)
   5752..6482    -  rep_origin     mini-oriP (fragment): internally truncated variant of the Epstein-Barr virus oriP replication origin (Tanaka et al., 1999)
   6681..7269    -  rep_origin     ori: high-copy-number ColE1/pMB1/pBR322/pUC origin of replication
>Addgene plasmid #239022 | pTOMM20-Rhobin2-IRES-NLS-mTagBFP-2xNLS | addgene full sequence | sequence record 474930 | Addgene NGS Result
GAAGATCCTTTGATCTTTTCTACGGGGTCTGACGCTCAGTGGAACGAAAACTCACGTTAAGGGATTTTGG
TCATGAGATTATCAAAAAGGATCTTCACCTAGATCCTTTTAAATTAAAAATGAAGTTTTAAATCAATCTA
AAGTATATATGAGTAAACTTGGTCTGACAGTTACCAATGCTTAATCAGTGAGGCACCTATCTCAGCGATC
TGTCTATTTCGTTCATCCATAGTTGCATTTAAATTTCCGAACTCTCCAAGGCCCTCGTCGGAAAATCTTC
AAACCTTTCGTCCGATCCATCTTGCAGGCTACCTCTCGAACGAACTATCGCAAGTCTCTTGGCCGGCCTT
GCGCCTTGGCTATTGCTTGGCAGCGCCTATCGCCAGGTATTACTCCAATCCCGAATATCCGAGATCGGGA
TCACCCGAGAGAAGTTCAACCTACATCCTCAATCCCGATCTATCCGAGATCCGAGGAATATCGAAATCGG
GGCGCGCCTGGTGTACCGAGAACGATCCTCTCAGTGCGAGTCTCGACGATCCATATCGTTGCTTGGCAGT
CAGCCAGTCGGAATCCAGCTTGGGACCCAGGAAGTCCAATCGTCAGATATTGTACTCAAGCCTGGTCACG
GCAGCGTACCGATCTGTTTAAACCTAGATATTGATAGTCTGATCGGTCAACGTATAATCGAGTCCTAGCT
TTTGCAAACATCTATCAAGAGACAGGATCAGCAGGAGGCTTTCGCATGAGTATTCAACATTTCCGTGTCG
CCCTTATTCCCTTTTTTGCGGCATTTTGCCTTCCTGTTTTTGCTCACCCAGAAACGCTGGTGAAAGTAAA
AGATGCTGAAGATCAGTTGGGTGCGCGAGTGGGTTACATCGAACTGGATCTCAACAGCGGTAAGATCCTT
GAGAGTTTTCGCCCCGAAGAACGCTTTCCAATGATGAGCACTTTTAAAGTTCTGCTATGTGGCGCGGTAT
TATCCCGTATTGACGCCGGGCAAGAGCAACTCGGTCGCCGCATACACTATTCTCAGAATGACTTGGTTGA
GTATTCACCAGTCACAGAAAAGCATCTTACGGATGGCATGACAGTAAGAGAATTATGCAGTGCTGCCATA
ACCATGAGTGATAACACTGCGGCCAACTTACTTCTGACAACGATTGGAGGACCGAAGGAGCTAACCGCTT
TTTTGCACAACATGGGGGATCATGTAACTCGCCTTGATCGTTGGGAACCGGAGCTGAATGAAGCCATACC
AAACGACGAGCGTGACACCACGATGCCTGTAGCAATGGCAACAACCTTGCGTAAACTATTAACTGGCGAA
CTACTTACTCTAGCTTCCCGGCAACAGTTGATAGACTGGATGGAGGCGGATAAAGTTGCAGGACCACTTC
TGCGCTCGGCCCTTCCGGCTGGCTGGTTTATTGCTGATAAATCTGGAGCCGGTGAGCGTGGGTCTCGCGG
TATCATTGCAGCACTGGGGCCAGATGGTAAGCCCTCCCGTATCGTAGTTATCTACACGACGGGGAGTCAG
GCAACTATGGATGAACGAAATAGACAGATCGCTGAGATAGGTGCCTCACTGATTAAGCATTGGTAACCGA
TTCTAGGTGCATTGGCGCAGAAAAAAATGCCTGATGCGACGCTGCGCGTCTTATACTCCCACATATGCCA
GATTCAGCAACGGATACGGCTTCCCCAACTTGCCCACTTCCATACGTGTCCTCCTTACCAGAAATTTATC
CTTAAGATCCCGAATCGTTTAAACTCGACTCTGGCTCTATCGAATCTCCGTCGTTTCGAGCTTACGCGAA
CAGCCGTGGCGCTCATTTGCTCGTCGGGCATCGAATCTCGTCAGCTATCGTCAGCTTACCTTTTTGGCAG
CGATCGCGGCTCCCGACATCTTGGACCATTAGCTCCACAGGTATCTTCTTCCCTCTAGTGGTCATAACAG
CAGCTTCAGCTACCTCTCAATTCAAAAAACCCCTCAAGACCCGTTTAGAGGCCCCAAGGGGTTATGCTAT
CAATCGTTGCGTTACACACACAAAAAACCAACACACATCCATCTTCGATGGATAGCGATTTTATTATCTA
ACTGCTGATCGAGTGTAGCCAGATCTAGTAATCAATTACGGGGTCATTAGTTCATAGCCCATATATGGAG
TTCCGCGTTACATAACTTACGGTAAATGGCCCGCCTGGCTGACCGCCCAACGACCCCCGCCCATTGACGT
CAATAATGACGTATGTTCCCATAGTAACGCCAATAGGGACTTTCCATTGACGTCAATGGGTGGAGTATTT
ACGGTAAACTGCCCACTTGGCAGTACATCAAGTGTATCATATGCCAAGTACGCCCCCTATTGACGTCAAT
GACGGTAAATGGCCCGCCTGGCATTATGCCCAGTACATGACCTTATGGGACTTTCCTACTTGGCAGTACA
TCTACGTATTAGTCATCGCTATTACCATGCTGATGCGGTTTTGGCAGTACATCAATGGGCGTGGATAGCG
GTTTGACTCACGGGGATTTCCAAGTCTCCACCCCATTGACGTCAATGGGAGTTTGTTTTGGCACCAAAAT
CAACGGGACTTTCCAAAATGTCGTAACAACTCCGCCCCATTGACGCAAATGGGCGGTAGGCGTGTACGGT
GGGAGGTCTATATAAGCAGAGCTGGTTTAGTGAACCGTCAGATCAGATCTTTGTCGATCCTACCATCCAC
TCGACACACCCGCCAGGCGGGGTGGCTCAGGTGGCATGGTGGGTCGGAACAGCGCCATCGCCGCCGGTGT
ATGCGGGGCCCTTTTCATTGGGTACTGCATCTACTTCGACCGCAAAAGACGAAGTGACCCCAACTTCAAG
AACAGGCTTCGAGAACGAAGAAAGAAACAGAAGCTTGCCAAGGAGAGAGCTGGGCTTTCCAAGTTACCTG
ACCTTAAAGATGCTGAAGCTGTTCAGAAGTTCTTCCTTGAAGAAATACAGCTTGGTGAAGAGTTACTAGC
TCAAGGTGAATATGAGAAGGGCGTAGACCATCTGACAAATGCAATTGCTGTGTGTGGACAGCCACAGCAG
TTACTGCAGGTCTTACAGCAAACTCTTCCACCACCAGTGTTCCAGATGCTTCTGACTAAGCTCCCAACAA
TTAGTCAGAGAATTGTAAGTGCTCAGAGCTTGGCTGAAGATGATGTGGAAGGCGGGGGGTCTGGGGGAGG
GGGATCCGGGATGGAGAAAAATCAGTTTATCATCGATATTTATGAAAAGTTGAATGAGTACCACAAGAAG
CTGCTCGAACTGGCGAGAGCGCTGGCAGAAGCACTTCGGGCCGGGGATCGAGCGCGCGCTGGCCGATTGC
TGGAGGAGTTCCTTGCGACGTTCAAAGCAATGAAAGCATACGGAGATGCTAAAGAGGTCGAGAGTTTTCT
CTACTTCAGTGAGGAGGAACTTGCGGCCATATTTGCGGAATCAGATGTCGAACGGAAGAAGCTGGGAGTG
ACACTCAAGATCCCTGAAGTCGTGGCCATGGTAGAGGAACTGGGTCGCGCATTTGAGGCTGGGGATACTG
CTACTGCGGCGGCGATAGTAGAAAAGTTGGTAAAGTTTTACGAGGCAAACATAATAATAGGCCAAAAGAG
AATCGATGAACTCAAGTCAAAAATTTGAGGATCCGCCCCTCTCCCTCCCCCCCCCCTAACGTTACTGGCC
GAAGCCGCTTGGAATAAGGCCGGTGTGCGTTTGTCTATATGTTATTTTCCACCATATTGCCGTCTTTTGG
CAATGTGAGGGCCCGGAAACCTGGCCCTGTCTTCTTGACGAGCATTCCTAGGGGTCTTTCCCCTCTCGCC
AAAGGAATGCAAGGTCTGTTGAATGTCGTGAAGGAAGCAGTTCCTCTGGAAGCTTCTTGAAGACAAACAA
CGTCTGTAGCGACCCTTTGCAGGCAGCGGAACCCCCCACCTGGCGACAGGTGCCTCTGCGGCCAAAAGCC
ACGTGTATAAGATACACCTGCAAAGGCGGCACAACCCCAGTGCCACGTTGTGAGTTGGATAGTTGTGGAA
AGAGTCAAATGGCTCTCCTCAAGCGTATTCAACAAGGGGCTGAAGGATGCCCAGAAGGTACCCCATTGTA
TGGGATCTGATCTGGGGCCTCGGTACACATGCTTTACATGTGTTTAGTCGAGGTTAAAAAAACGTCTAGG
CCCCCCGAACCACGGGGACGTGGTTTTCCTTTGAAAAACACGATGATAATATGGCCGAGCTCATGGCCCC
AAAGAAGAAGCGGAAGGTCGGTATCCACGGAGTCCCAGCAGCCATGAGCGAGCTGATTAAGGAGAACATG
CACATGAAGCTGTACATGGAGGGCACCGTGGACAACCATCACTTCAAGTGCACATCCGAGGGCGAAGGCA
AGCCCTACGAGGGCACCCAGACCATGAGAATCAAGGTGGTCGAGGGCGGCCCTCTCCCCTTCGCCTTCGA
CATCCTGGCTACTAGCTTCCTCTACGGCAGCAAGACCTTCATCAACCACACCCAGGGCATCCCCGACTTC
TTCAAGCAGTCCTTCCCTGAGGGCTTCACATGGGAGAGAGTCACCACATACGAAGACGGGGGCGTGCTGA
CCGCTACCCAGGACACCAGCCTCCAGGACGGCTGCCTCATCTACAACGTCAAGATCAGAGGGGTGAACTT
CACATCCAACGGCCCTGTGATGCAGAAGAAAACACTCGGCTGGGAGGCCTTCACCGAGACGCTGTACCCC
GCTGACGGCGGCCTGGAAGGCAGAAACGACATGGCCCTGAAGCTCGTGGGCGGGAGCCATCTGATCGCAA
ACATCAAGACCACATATAGATCCAAGAAACCCGCTAAGAACCTCAAGATGCCTGGCGTCTACTATGTGGA
CTACAGACTGGAAAGAATCAAGGAGGCCAACAACGAGACCTACGTCGAGCAGCACGAGGTGGCAGTGGCC
AGATACTGCGACCTCCCTAGCAAACTGGGGCACAAGCTTAATGGTGGAGGTAAAAGGCCGGCGGCCACGA
AAAAGGCCGGCCAGGCAAAAAAGAAAAAGGGTGGAGGTCCAAAAAAGAAAAGGAAGGTCTAAGCTAGCTT
GACTGACTGAGATACAGCGTACCTTCAGCTCACAGACATGATAAGATACATTGATGAGTTTGGACAAACC
ACAACTAGAATGCAGTGAAAAAAATGCTTTATTTGTGAAATTTGTGATGCTATTGCTTTATTTGTAACCA
TTATAAGCTGCAATAAACAAGTTAACAACAACAATTGCATTCATTTTATGTTTCAGGTTCAGGGGGAGGT
GTGGGAGGTTTTTTAAAGCAAGTAAAACCTCTACAAATGTGGTATTGGCCCATCTCTATCGGTATCGTAG
CATAACCCCTTGGGGCCTCTAAACGGGTCTTGAGGGGTTTTTTGTGCCCCTCGGGCCGGATTGCTATCTA
CCGGCATTGGCGCAGAAAAAAATGCCTGATGCGACGCTGCGCGTCTTATACTCCCACATATGCCAGATTC
AGCAACGGATACGGCTTCCCCAACTTGCCCACTTCCATACGTGTCCTCCTTACCAGAAATTTATCCTTAA
GGTCGTCAGCTATCCTGCAGGCGATCTCTCGATTTCGATCAAGACATTCCTTTAATGGTCTTTTCTGGAC
ACCACTAGGGGTCAGAAGTAGTTCATCAAACTTTCTTCCCTCCCTAATCTCATTGGTTACCTTGGGCTAT
CGAAACTTAATTAAGTAGGTGGGCGGGCCAAGATAGGGGCGCGATTGCTGCGATCTGGAGGACAAATTAC
ACACACTTGCGCCTGAGCGCCAAGCACAGGGTTGTTGGTCCTCATATTCACGAGGTCGCTGAGAGCACGG
TGGGCTAATGTTGCCATGGGTAGCATATACTACCCAAATATCTGGATAGCATATGCTATCCTAATCTATA
TCTGGGTAGCATAGGCTATCCTAATCTATATCTGGGTAGCATATGCTATCCTAATCTATATCTGGGTAGT
ATATGCTATCCTAATTTATATCTGGGTAGCATAGGCTATCCTAATCTATATCTGGGTAGCATATGCTATC
CTAATCTATATCTGGGTAGTATATGCTATCCTAATCTGTATCCGGGTAGCATATGCTATCCTAATAGAGA
TTAGGGTAGTATATGCTATCCTAATTTATATCTGGGTAGCATATACTACCCAAATATCTGGATAGCATAT
GCTATCCTAATCTATATCTGGGTAGCATATGCTATCCTAATCTATATCTGGGTAGCATAGGCTATCCTAA
TCTATATCTGGGTAGCATATGCTATCCTAATCTATATCTGGGTAGTATATGCTATCCTAATTTATATCTG
GGTAGCATAGGCTATCCTAATCTATATCTGGGTAGCATATGCTATCCTAATCTATATCTGGGTAGTATAT
GCTATCCTAATCTGTATCCGGGTAGCATATGCTATCCTCATGATATTAATTAACCAGTCAAGTCAGCTAC
TTGGCGAGATCGACTTGTCTGGGTTTCGACTACGCTCAGAATTGCGTCAGTCAAGTTCGATCTGGTCCTT
GCTATTGCACCCGTTCTCCGATTACGAGTTTCATTTAAATCATGTGAGCAAAAGGCCAGCAAAAGGCCAG
GAACCGTAAAAAGGCCGCGTTGCTGGCGTTTTTCCATAGGCTCCGCCCCCCTGACGAGCATCACAAAAAT
CGACGCTCAAGTCAGAGGTGGCGAAACCCGACAGGACTATAAAGATACCAGGCGTTTCCCCCTGGAAGCT
CCCTCGTGCGCTCTCCTGTTCCGACCCTGCCGCTTACCGGATACCTGTCCGCCTTTCTCCCTTCGGGAAG
CGTGGCGCTTTCTCATAGCTCACGCTGTAGGTATCTCAGTTCGGTGTAGGTCGTTCGCTCCAAGCTGGGC
TGTGTGCACGAACCCCCCGTTCAGCCCGACCGCTGCGCCTTATCCGGTAACTATCGTCTTGAGTCCAACC
CGGTAAGACACGACTTATCGCCACTGGCAGCAGCCACTGGTAACAGGATTAGCAGAGCGAGGTATGTAGG
CGGTGCTACAGAGTTCTTGAAGTGGTGGCCTAACTACGGCTACACTAGAAGAACAGTATTTGGTATCTGC
GCTCTGCTGAAGCCAGTTACCTTCGGAAAAAGAGTTGGTAGCTCTTGATCCGGCAAACAAACCACCGCTG
GTAGCGGTGGTTTTTTTGTTTGCAAGCAGCAGATTACGCGCAGAAAAAAAGGATCTCAA
